Addgene plasmid #77221: MAPK4 gRNA (BRDN0001145383)
Purpose: 3rd generation lentiviral gRNA plasmid targeting human MAPK4
Depositing lab: John Doench & David Root. Depositing organization: Broad Institute. Publication: Optimized sgRNA design to maximize activity and minimize off-target effects of CRISPR-Cas9. Doench JG, Fusi N, Sullender M, Hegde M, Vaimberg EW, Donovan KF, Smith I, Tothova Z, Wilen C, Orchard R, Virgin HW, Listgarten J, Root DE. Nat Biotechnol. 2016 Jan 18. doi: 10.1038/nbt.3437. PubMed 26780180.
Backbone
  Vector backbone: lentiGuide-Puro
  Backbone manufacturer: Zhang Lab (Addgene plasmid # 52963)
  Vector type: Mammalian Expression, Lentiviral, CRISPR
  Selectable markers: Puromycin
Growth in bacteria
  Bacterial resistance: Ampicillin, 100 μg/mL
  Growth temperature: 37°C
  Growth strain: DH5alpha
  Copy number: High Copy
Gene/Insert
  Gene/Insert name: MAPK4 (alt names: MAPK4; NM_001292039.1)
  gRNA/shRNA sequence: TCCTGGCTGAGATGCTTACG
  Species: H. sapiens (human)
  Entrez Gene: MAPK4 (a.k.a. ERK-4, ERK4, PRKM4, p63-MAPK, p63MAPK)
  Promoter: hU6
  Cloning method: Unknown
  Sequencing primers: 5′ U6-F; 3′ pS2-R
Terms and licenses: Academic/Nonprofit Terms; Industry Terms: Not Available to Industry
Depositor comments: The gRNA was designed to target the following Genbank reference sequence(s): NM_001292039.1,NM_001292040.1,NM_002747.3. Note that this plasmid does NOT contain Cas9. It should be used in conjunction with lentiCas9-Blast (Addgene #52962) or otherwise with cell lines already expressing Cas9. Browse the full kinome gRNA library at http://www.addgene.org/pooled-library/broadgpp-human-kinome/ or visit http://www.broadinstitute.org/rnai/public/ for detailed protocols and information.
How to cite: MAPK4 gRNA (BRDN0001145383) was a gift from John Doench & David Root (Addgene plasmid # 77221 ; http://n2t.net/addgene:77221 ; RRID:Addgene_77221)
