[The description below was written by a language model from this plasmid's Addgene catalogue record and pLannotate feature annotations shown in this document.]
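Description:
MAPK4 gRNA (BRDN0001145383) is a third-generation lentiviral guide RNA plasmid built on the lentiGuide-Puro backbone and designed to target human MAPK4 (also known as ERK4 or p63-MAPK) for CRISPR-Cas9 editing. It is propagated in E. coli as a high-copy plasmid through a ColE1/pUC-type origin with ampicillin selection from the β-lactamase gene. The backbone also carries an f1 origin, an SV40 origin and poly(A) signal, and remnants of lac and T7/T3 cloning-vector sequence.

The lentiviral cassette is arranged for Tat-independent, self-inactivating transfer. An RSV promoter fused to a truncated HIV-1 5' LTR drives genomic RNA production in packaging cells, followed by the Ψ packaging signal with a partial gag fragment, the Rev response element for Rev-dependent nuclear export, a cPPT/CTS element that aids nuclear import of the reverse-transcribed genome, and a ΔU3 3' LTR. Within this frame, a human U6 RNA polymerase III promoter transcribes the MAPK4-specific spacer joined to the Streptococcus pyogenes gRNA scaffold. A separate EF-1α promoter, annotated as the core promoter plus intron A, expresses puromycin N-acetyltransferase so that transduced mammalian cells can be selected with puromycin, and a downstream WPRE enhances transcript expression.

The plasmid does not encode Cas9, so it must be paired with a separate Cas9 lentivector or used in cells that already express the nuclease. The guide was designed against several MAPK4 reference transcripts and belongs to a human kinome gRNA collection associated with work on optimized sgRNA design. It is suited to knockout studies of this atypical MAP kinase.
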