Features (pLannotate 1.2.2; 29 found; start..end, strand, type, name):
     14..80      +  CDS            small t antigen (fragment): SV40 (simian virus 40) small t antigen
    106..317     +  promoter       EF-1α core promoter: core promoter for human elongation factor EF-1α
    318..1256    +  intron         EF-1α intron A: intron upstream of the start codon of human EF-1α
   1278..1877    +  CDS            PuroR (fragment): puromycin N-acetyltransferase; pac from Streptomyces; confers resistance to puromycin
   1893..2481    +  misc_feature   WPRE: woodchuck hepatitis virus posttranscriptional regulatory element
   2532..2551    +  misc_feature   cPPT/CTS (fragment): central polypurine tract and central termination sequence of HIV-1
   2553..2786    +  LTR            3' LTR (ΔU3): self-inactivating 3' long terminal repeat (LTR) from HIV-1
   2864..2985    +  polyA_signal   SV40 poly(A) signal: SV40 polyadenylation signal
   3025..3160    +  rep_origin     SV40 ori: SV40 origin of replication
   3181..3199    -  promoter       T7 promoter: promoter for bacteriophage T7 RNA polymerase
   3207..3362    +  CDS            lacZα (fragment): LacZα fragment of β-galactosidase; lacZ fragment
   3367..3795    +  rep_origin     f1 ori (sequence partly withheld): f1 bacteriophage origin of replication; arrow indicates direction of (+) strand synthesis
   3848..3952    +  promoter       AmpR promoter: bla
   3953..4813    +  CDS            AmpR: β-lactamase; bla; confers resistance to ampicillin, carbenicillin, and related antibiotics
   4984..5572    +  rep_origin     ori: high-copy-number ColE1/pMB1/pBR322/pUC origin of replication
   5755..5847    +  CDS            lacI (fragment): lac repressor; lacI; The lac repressor binds to the lac operator to inhibit transcription in E. coli. This inhibition can be relieved by adding lactose or isopropyl-β-D-thiogalactopyranoside (IPTG).
   5860..5881    +  protein_bind   CAP binding site: CAP binding activates transcription in the presence of cAMP. E. coli catabolite activator protein
   5896..5926    +  promoter       lac promoter: promoter for the E. coli lac operon
   5934..5950    +  protein_bind   lac operator: The lac repressor binds to the lac operator to inhibit transcription in E. coli. This inhibition can be relieved by adding lactose or isopropyl-β-D-thiogalactopyranoside (IPTG). lac repressor encoded by lacI
   5995..6013    +  promoter       T3 promoter: promoter for bacteriophage T3 RNA polymerase
   6041..6267    +  promoter       RSV promoter: Rous sarcoma virus enhancer/promoter
   6268..6448    +  LTR            5' LTR (truncated): truncated 5' long terminal repeat (LTR) from HIV-1
   6495..6620    +  misc_feature   HIV-1 Ψ: packaging signal of human immunodeficiency virus type 1
   6604..6967    +  CDS            HIV-1 gag (fragment): gag protein from human immunodeficiency virus 1; gag
   7113..7346    +  misc_feature   RRE: The Rev response element (RRE) of HIV-1 allows for Rev-dependent mRNA export from the nucleus to the cytoplasm.
   7723..7749    +  CDS            Rev (fragment): human immunodeficiency virus 1 (HIV-1) Rev protein; rev; enhances nuclear export of unspliced and incompletely spliced viral mRNAs
   7753..7993    +  promoter       U6 promoter: RNA polymerase III promoter for human U6 snRNA
   8023..8098    +  misc_RNA       gRNA scaffold: guide RNA scaffold for the Streptococcus pyogenes CRISPR/Cas9 system
   8154..8271    +  misc_feature   cPPT/CTS: central polypurine tract and central termination sequence of HIV-1
>Addgene plasmid #77221 | MAPK4 gRNA (BRDN0001145383) | addgene full sequence | sequence record 187346 | Addgene Assembled Sequence
CCCGGGTGCAAAGATGGATAAAGTTTTAAACAGAGAGGAATCTTTGCAGCTAATGGACCTTCTAGGTCTT
GAAAGGAGTGGGAATTGGCTCCGGTGCCCGTCAGTGGGCAGAGCGCACATCGCCCACAGTCCCCGAGAAG
TTGGGGGGAGGGGTCGGCAATTGATCCGGTGCCTAGAGAAGGTGGCGCGGGGTAAACTGGGAAAGTGATG
TCGTGTACTGGCTCCGCCTTTTTCCCGAGGGTGGGGGAGAACCGTATATAAGTGCAGTAGTCGCCGTGAA
CGTTCTTTTTCGCAACGGGTTTGCCGCCAGAACACAGGTAAGTGCCGTGTGTGGTTCCCGCGGGCCTGGC
CTCTTTACGGGTTATGGCCCTTGCGTGCCTTGAATTACTTCCACCTGGCTGCAGTACGTGATTCTTGATC
CCGAGCTTCGGGTTGGAAGTGGGTGGGAGAGTTCGAGGCCTTGCGCTTAAGGAGCCCCTTCGCCTCGTGC
TTGAGTTGAGGCCTGGCCTGGGCGCTGGGGCCGCCGCGTGCGAATCTGGTGGCACCTTCGCGCCTGTCTC
GCTGCTTTCGATAAGTCTCTAGCCATTTAAAATTTTTGATGACCTGCTGCGACGCTTTTTTTCTGGCAAG
ATAGTCTTGTAAATGCGGGCCAAGATCTGCACACTGGTATTTCGGTTTTTGGGGCCGCGGGCGGCGACGG
GGCCCGTGCGTCCCAGCGCACATGTTCGGCGAGGCGGGGCCTGCGAGCGCGGCCACCGAGAATCGGACGG
GGGTAGTCTCAAGCTGGCCGGCCTGCTCTGGTGCCTGGCCTCGCGCCGCCGTGTATCGCCCCGCCCTGGG
CGGCAAGGCTGGCCCGGTCGGCACCAGTTGCGTGAGCGGAAAGATGGCCGCTTCCCGGCCCTGCTGCAGG
GAGCTCAAAATGGAGGACGCGGCGCTCGGGAGAGCGGGCGGGTGAGTCACCCACACAAAGGAAAAGGGCC
TTTCCGTCCTCAGCCGTCGCTTCATGTGACTCCACGGAGTACCGGGCGCCGTCCAGGCACCTCGATTAGT
TCTCGAGCTTTTGGAGTACGTCGTCTTTAGGTTGGGGGGAGGGGTTTTATGCGATGGAGTTTCCCCACAC
TGAGTGGGTGGAGACTGAAGTTAGGCCAGCTTGGCACTTGATGTAATTCTCCTTGGAATTTGCCCTTTTT
GAGTTTGGATCTTGGTTCATTCTCAAGCCTCAGACAGTGGTTCAAAGTTTTTTTCTTCCATTTCAGGTGT
CGTGACGTACGGCCACCATGACCGAGTACAAGCCCACGGTGCGCCTCGCCACCCGCGACGACGTCCCCAG
GGCCGTACGCACCCTCGCCGCCGCGTTCGCCGACTACCCCGCCACGCGCCACACCGTCGATCCGGACCGC
CACATCGAGCGGGTCACCGAGCTGCAAGAACTCTTCCTCACGCGCGTCGGGCTCGACATCGGCAAGGTGT
GGGTCGCGGACGACGGCGCCGCCGTGGCGGTCTGGACCACGCCGGAGAGCGTCGAAGCGGGGGCGGTGTT
CGCCGAGATCGGCCCGCGCATGGCCGAGTTGAGCGGTTCCCGGCTGGCCGCGCAGCAACAGATGGAAGGC
CTCCTGGCGCCGCACCGGCCCAAGGAGCCCGCGTGGTTCCTGGCCACCGTCGGAGTCTCGCCCGACCACC
AGGGCAAGGGTCTGGGCAGCGCCGTCGTGCTCCCCGGAGTGGAGGCGGCCGAGCGCGCCGGGGTGCCCGC
CTTCCTGGAGACCTCCGCGCCCCGCAACCTCCCCTTCTACGAGCGGCTCGGCTTCACCGTCACCGCCGAC
GTCGAGGTGCCCGAAGGACCGCGCACCTGGTGCATGACCCGCAAGCCCGGTGCCTGAACGCGTTAAGTCG
ACAATCAACCTCTGGATTACAAAATTTGTGAAAGATTGACTGGTATTCTTAACTATGTTGCTCCTTTTAC
GCTATGTGGATACGCTGCTTTAATGCCTTTGTATCATGCTATTGCTTCCCGTATGGCTTTCATTTTCTCC
TCCTTGTATAAATCCTGGTTGCTGTCTCTTTATGAGGAGTTGTGGCCCGTTGTCAGGCAACGTGGCGTGG
TGTGCACTGTGTTTGCTGACGCAACCCCCACTGGTTGGGGCATTGCCACCACCTGTCAGCTCCTTTCCGG
GACTTTCGCTTTCCCCCTCCCTATTGCCACGGCGGAACTCATCGCCGCCTGCCTTGCCCGCTGCTGGACA
GGGGCTCGGCTGTTGGGCACTGACAATTCCGTGGTGTTGTCGGGGAAATCATCGTCCTTTCCTTGGCTGC
TCGCCTGTGTTGCCACCTGGATTCTGCGCGGGACGTCCTTCTGCTACGTCCCTTCGGCCCTCAATCCAGC
GGACCTTCCTTCCCGCGGCCTGCTGCCGGCTCTGCGGCCTCTTCCGCGTCTTCGCCTTCGCCCTCAGACG
AGTCGGATCTCCCTTTGGGCCGCCTCCCCGCGTCGACTTTAAGACCAATGACTTACAAGGCAGCTGTAGA
TCTTAGCCACTTTTTAAAAGAAAAGGGGGGACTGGAAGGGCTAATTCACTCCCAACGAAGACAAGATCTG
CTTTTTGCTTGTACTGGGTCTCTCTGGTTAGACCAGATCTGAGCCTGGGAGCTCTCTGGCTAACTAGGGA
ACCCACTGCTTAAGCCTCAATAAAGCTTGCCTTGAGTGCTTCAAGTAGTGTGTGCCCGTCTGTTGTGTGA
CTCTGGTAACTAGAGATCCCTCAGACCCTTTTAGTCAGTGTGGAAAATCTCTAGCAGTACGTATAGTAGT
TCATGTCATCTTATTATTCAGTATTTATAACTTGCAAAGAAATGAATATCAGAGAGTGAGAGGAACTTGT
TTATTGCAGCTTATAATGGTTACAAATAAAGCAATAGCATCACAAATTTCACAAATAAAGCATTTTTTTC
ACTGCATTCTAGTTGTGGTTTGTCCAAACTCATCAATGTATCTTATCATGTCTGGCTCTAGCTATCCCGC
CCCTAACTCCGCCCATCCCGCCCCTAACTCCGCCCAGTTCCGCCCATTCTCCGCCCCATGGCTGACTAAT
TTTTTTTATTTATGCAGAGGCCGAGGCCGCCTCGGCCTCTGAGCTATTCCAGAAGTAGTGAGGAGGCTTT
TTTGGAGGCCTAGGGACGTACCCAATTCGCCCTATAGTGAGTCGTATTACGCGCGCTCACTGGCCGTCGT
TTTACAACGTCGTGACTGGGAAAACCCTGGCGTTACCCAACTTAATCGCCTTGCAGCACATCCCCCTTTC
GCCAGCTGGCGTAATAGCGAAGAGGCCCGCACCGATCGCCCTTCCCAACAGTTGCGCAGCCTGAATGGCG
AATGGG
[124 nt withheld, positions 3367-3490]
C
[91 nt withheld, positions 3492-3582]
A
[49 nt withheld, positions 3584-3632]
CCTTTGACGTTGGAGTCCACGTTCTTT
[37 nt withheld, positions 3660-3696]
ACCCTATCTCGGTCTATTCTTTTGATTTATAAGGGATTTTGCCGATTTCGGCCTATTGGTTAAAAAATGA
GCTGATTTAACAAAAATTTAACGCGAATTTTAACAAAATATTAACGCTTACAATTTAGGTGGCACTTTTC
GGGGAAATGTGCGCGGAACCCCTATTTGTTTATTTTTCTAAATACATTCAAATATGTATCCGCTCATGAG
ACAATAACCCTGATAAATGCTTCAATAATATTGAAAAAGGAAGAGTATGAGTATTCAACATTTCCGTGTC
GCCCTTATTCCCTTTTTTGCGGCATTTTGCCTTCCTGTTTTTGCTCACCCAGAAACGCTGGTGAAAGTAA
AAGATGCTGAAGATCAGTTGGGTGCACGAGTGGGTTACATCGAACTGGATCTCAACAGCGGTAAGATCCT
TGAGAGTTTTCGCCCCGAAGAACGTTTTCCAATGATGAGCACTTTTAAAGTTCTGCTATGTGGCGCGGTA
TTATCCCGTATTGACGCCGGGCAAGAGCAACTCGGTCGCCGCATACACTATTCTCAGAATGACTTGGTTG
AGTACTCACCAGTCACAGAAAAGCATCTTACGGATGGCATGACAGTAAGAGAATTATGCAGTGCTGCCAT
AACCATGAGTGATAACACTGCGGCCAACTTACTTCTGACAACGATCGGAGGACCGAAGGAGCTAACCGCT
TTTTTGCACAACATGGGGGATCATGTAACTCGCCTTGATCGTTGGGAACCGGAGCTGAATGAAGCCATAC
CAAACGACGAGCGTGACACCACGATGCCTGTAGCAATGGCAACAACGTTGCGCAAACTATTAACTGGCGA
ACTACTTACTCTAGCTTCCCGGCAACAATTAATAGACTGGATGGAGGCGGATAAAGTTGCAGGACCACTT
CTGCGCTCGGCCCTTCCGGCTGGCTGGTTTATTGCTGATAAATCTGGAGCCGGTGAGCGTGGGTCTCGCG
GTATCATTGCAGCACTGGGGCCAGATGGTAAGCCCTCCCGTATCGTAGTTATCTACACGACGGGGAGTCA
GGCAACTATGGATGAACGAAATAGACAGATCGCTGAGATAGGTGCCTCACTGATTAAGCATTGGTAACTG
TCAGACCAAGTTTACTCATATATACTTTAGATTGATTTAAAACTTCATTTTTAATTTAAAAGGATCTAGG
TGAAGATCCTTTTTGATAATCTCATGACCAAAATCCCTTAACGTGAGTTTTCGTTCCACTGAGCGTCAGA
CCCCGTAGAAAAGATCAAAGGATCTTCTTGAGATCCTTTTTTTCTGCGCGTAATCTGCTGCTTGCAAACA
AAAAAACCACCGCTACCAGCGGTGGTTTGTTTGCCGGATCAAGAGCTACCAACTCTTTTTCCGAAGGTAA
CTGGCTTCAGCAGAGCGCAGATACCAAATACTGTTCTTCTAGTGTAGCCGTAGTTAGGCCACCACTTCAA
GAACTCTGTAGCACCGCCTACATACCTCGCTCTGCTAATCCTGTTACCAGTGGCTGCTGCCAGTGGCGAT
AAGTCGTGTCTTACCGGGTTGGACTCAAGACGATAGTTACCGGATAAGGCGCAGCGGTCGGGCTGAACGG
GGGGTTCGTGCACACAGCCCAGCTTGGAGCGAACGACCTACACCGAACTGAGATACCTACAGCGTGAGCT
ATGAGAAAGCGCCACGCTTCCCGAAGGGAGAAAGGCGGACAGGTATCCGGTAAGCGGCAGGGTCGGAACA
GGAGAGCGCACGAGGGAGCTTCCAGGGGGAAACGCCTGGTATCTTTATAGTCCTGTCGGGTTTCGCCACC
TCTGACTTGAGCGTCGATTTTTGTGATGCTCGTCAGGGGGGCGGAGCCTATGGAAAAACGCCAGCAACGC
GGCCTTTTTACGGTTCCTGGCCTTTTGCTGGCCTTTTGCTCACATGTTCTTTCCTGCGTTATCCCCTGAT
TCTGTGGATAACCGTATTACCGCCTTTGAGTGAGCTGATACCGCTCGCCGCAGCCGAACGACCGAGCGCA
GCGAGTCAGTGAGCGAGGAAGCGGAAGAGCGCCCAATACGCAAACCGCCTCTCCCCGCGCGTTGGCCGAT
TCATTAATGCAGCTGGCACGACAGGTTTCCCGACTGGAAAGCGGGCAGTGAGCGCAACGCAATTAATGTG
AGTTAGCTCACTCATTAGGCACCCCAGGCTTTACACTTTATGCTTCCGGCTCGTATGTTGTGTGGAATTG
TGAGCGGATAACAATTTCACACAGGAAACAGCTATGACCATGATTACGCCAAGCGCGCAATTAACCCTCA
CTAAAGGGAACAAAAGCTGGAGCTGCAAGCTTAATGTAGTCTTATGCAATACTCTTGTAGTCTTGCAACA
TGGTAACGATGAGTTAGCAACATGCCTTACAAGGAGAGAAAAAGCACCGTGCATGCCGATTGGTGGAAGT
AAGGTGGTACGATCGTGCCTTATTAGGAAGGCAACAGACGGGTCTGACATGGATTGGACGAACCACTGAA
TTGCCGCATTGCAGAGATATTGTATTTAAGTGCCTAGCTCGATACATAAACGGGTCTCTCTGGTTAGACC
AGATCTGAGCCTGGGAGCTCTCTGGCTAACTAGGGAACCCACTGCTTAAGCCTCAATAAAGCTTGCCTTG
AGTGCTTCAAGTAGTGTGTGCCCGTCTGTTGTGTGACTCTGGTAACTAGAGATCCCTCAGACCCTTTTAG
TCAGTGTGGAAAATCTCTAGCAGTGGCGCCCGAACAGGGACTTGAAAGCGAAAGGGAAACCAGAGGAGCT
CTCTCGACGCAGGACTCGGCTTGCTGAAGCGCGCACGGCAAGAGGCGAGGGGCGGCGACTGGTGAGTACG
CCAAAAATTTTGACTAGCGGAGGCTAGAAGGAGAGAGATGGGTGCGAGAGCGTCAGTATTAAGCGGGGGA
GAATTAGATCGCGATGGGAAAAAATTCGGTTAAGGCCAGGGGGAAAGAAAAAATATAAATTAAAACATAT
AGTATGGGCAAGCAGGGAGCTAGAACGATTCGCAGTTAATCCTGGCCTGTTAGAAACATCAGAAGGCTGT
AGACAAATACTGGGACAGCTACAACCATCCCTTCAGACAGGATCAGAAGAACTTAGATCATTATATAATA
CAGTAGCAACCCTCTATTGTGTGCATCAAAGGATAGAGATAAAAGACACCAAGGAAGCTTTAGACAAGAT
AGAGGAAGAGCAAAACAAAAGTAAGACCACCGCACAGCAAGCGGCCGCTGATCTTCAGACCTGGAGGAGG
AGATATGAGGGACAATTGGAGAAGTGAATTATATAAATATAAAGTAGTAAAAATTGAACCATTAGGAGTA
GCACCCACCAAGGCAAAGAGAAGAGTGGTGCAGAGAGAAAAAAGAGCAGTGGGAATAGGAGCTTTGTTCC
TTGGGTTCTTGGGAGCAGCAGGAAGCACTATGGGCGCAGCGTCAATGACGCTGACGGTACAGGCCAGACA
ATTATTGTCTGGTATAGTGCAGCAGCAGAACAATTTGCTGAGGGCTATTGAGGCGCAACAGCATCTGTTG
CAACTCACAGTCTGGGGCATCAAGCAGCTCCAGGCAAGAATCCTGGCTGTGGAAAGATACCTAAAGGATC
AACAGCTCCTGGGGATTTGGGGTTGCTCTGGAAAACTCATTTGCACCACTGCTGTGCCTTGGAATGCTAG
TTGGAGTAATAAATCTCTGGAACAGATTTGGAATCACACGACCTGGATGGAGTGGGACAGAGAAATTAAC
AATTACACAAGCTTAATACACTCCTTAATTGAAGAATCGCAAAACCAGCAAGAAAAGAATGAACAAGAAT
TATTGGAATTAGATAAATGGGCAAGTTTGTGGAATTGGTTTAACATAACAAATTGGCTGTGGTATATAAA
ATTATTCATAATGATAGTAGGAGGCTTGGTAGGTTTAAGAATAGTTTTTGCTGTACTTTCTATAGTGAAT
AGAGTTAGGCAGGGATATTCACCATTATCGTTTCAGACCCACCTCCCAACCCCGAGGGGACCCAGAGAGG
GCCTATTTCCCATGATTCCTTCATATTTGCATATACGATACAAGGCTGTTAGAGAGATAATTAGAATTAA
TTTGACTGTAAACACAAAGATATTAGTACAAAATACGTGACGTAGAAAGTAATAATTTCTTGGGTAGTTT
GCAGTTTTAAAATTATGTTTTAAAATGGACTATCATATGCTTACCGTAACTTGAAAGTATTTCGATTTCT
TGGCTTTATATATCTTGTGGAAAGGACGAAACACCGTCCTGGCTGAGATGCTTACGGTTTTAGAGCTAGA
AATAGCAAGTTAAAATAAGGCTAGTCCGTTATCAACTTGAAAAAGTGGCACCGAGTCGGTGCTTTTTTAA
GCTTGGCGTAACTAGATCTTGAGACAAATGGCAGTATTCATCCACAATTTTAAAAGAAAAGGGGGGATTG
GGGGGTACAGTGCAGGGGAAAGAATAGTAGACATAATAGCAACAGACATACAAACTAAAGAATTACAAAA
ACAAATTACAAAAATTCAAAATTTTCGGGTTTATTACAGGGACAGCAGAGATCCACTTTGGCGCCGGCTC
GAGGGGG
