>Addgene plasmid #77221 | MAPK4 gRNA (BRDN0001145383) | depositor partial sequence | sequence record 144681 | Target Sequence
TCCTGGCTGAGATGCTTACG
