>Addgene plasmid #77221 | MAPK4 gRNA (BRDN0001145383) | addgene partial sequence | sequence record 187345 | hU6-F
TAGAAAGTAATAATTTCTTGGGTAGTTTGCAGTTTTAAAATTATGTTTTAAAATGGACTATCATATGCTT
ACCGTAACTTGAAAGTATTTCGATTTCTTGGCTTTATATATCTTGTGGAAAGGACGAAACACCGTCCTGG
CTGAGATGCTTACGGTTTTAGAGCTAGAAATAGCAAGTTAAAATAAGGCTAGTCCGTTATCAACTTGAAA
AAGTGGCACCGAGTCGGTGCTTTTTTAAGCTTGGCGTAACTAGATCTTGAGACAAATGGCAGTATTCATC
CACAATTTTAAAAGAAAAGGGGGGATTGGGGGGTACAGTGCAGGGGAAAGAATAGTAGACATAATAGCAA
CAGACATACAAACTAAAGAATTACAAAAACAAATTACAAAAATTCAAAATTTTCGGGTTTATTACAGGGA
CAGCAGAGATCCACTTTGGCGCCGGCTCGAGGGGGCCCGGGTGCAAAGATGGATAAAGTTTTAAACAGAG
AGGAATCTTTGCAGCTAATGGACCTTCTAGGTCTTGAAAGGAGTGGGAATTGGCTCCGGTGCCCGTCAGT
GGGCAGAGCG
